Addgene plasmid #242796: pAAV-BD-hSynTet-TRE-DIO-mNeonGreen-T7
Purpose: Bidirectional AAV transfer plasmid expressing hSyn-tTA and TRE-FLEX-mNeonGreen-T7 in the other direction.
Depositing lab: Andrew Payne. Depositing organization: E11 Bio, Convergent Research.
Backbone
  Vector backbone: pAAV-CAG-GFP (Addgene Plasmid 37825)
  Backbone manufacturer: Edward Boyden
  Vector type: AAV
Growth in bacteria
  Bacterial resistance: Ampicillin, 100 μg/mL
  Growth temperature: 30°C
  Growth strain: NEB Stable
  Copy number: High Copy
Gene/Insert 1
  Gene/Insert name: mNeonGreen
  Species: Synthetic
  Promoter: TRE
  Tag / fusion protein: T7 (C terminal on insert)
  Cloning method: Gibson Cloning
  Sequencing primers: 5′ n/a
Gene/Insert 2
  Gene/Insert name: tTA-Advanced
  Species: Synthetic
  Promoter: hSyn
  Cloning method: Gibson Cloning
  Sequencing primers: 5′ n/a
Terms and licenses: Academic/Nonprofit Terms; Industry Terms: Not Available to Industry
Depositor comments: Please visit https://doi.org/10.1101/2025.09.26.678648 for bioRxiv preprint.
How to cite: pAAV-BD-hSynTet-TRE-DIO-mNeonGreen-T7 was a gift from Andrew Payne (Addgene plasmid # 242796 ; http://n2t.net/addgene:242796 ; RRID:Addgene_242796)
