[The description below was written by a language model from this plasmid's Addgene catalogue record and pLannotate feature annotations shown in this document.]
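Description:
pAAV-BD-hSynTet-TRE-DIO-mNeonGreen-T7 is an AAV transfer plasmid built on the pAAV-CAG-GFP backbone, carrying a bidirectional, self-contained Tet-Off expression system between AAV2 inverted terminal repeats. In bacteria it is maintained through a high-copy ColE1/pUC-type origin and selected with ampicillin via the β-lactamase gene. An f1 origin is also present in the backbone. One ITR is annotated in full, while the other is detected only as short fragments in the sequenced record.

The payload consists of two divergent transcription units sharing a central promoter region. In one direction, the human synapsin I promoter, which confers neuron-specific expression, drives tTA-Advanced and terminates at an SV40 polyadenylation signal. The automated annotation labels this coding region as an rtTA3 fragment with VP16-derived minimal activation domains, which reflects sequence similarity among Tet transactivators; the catalogue identifies it as tTA. In the other direction, a Tet-responsive promoter made of repeated tet operator sequences plus a minimal promoter drives a DIO/FLEX cassette. Here, mNeonGreen with a C-terminal T7 epitope tag (listed in the catalogue but not separately annotated) sits in inverted orientation between paired lox2272 and loxP sites, followed by a WPRE and the hGH polyadenylation signal.

Reporter expression therefore needs two things. Cre recombinase must flip and lock the coding sequence into the sense orientation, and tTA made in neurons must activate the TRE, a step that tetracycline-class drugs would be expected to suppress. This arrangement amplifies expression of a fluorescent, epitope-tagged label in Cre-defined neurons. The record does not describe the specific application beyond this.
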