Features (pLannotate 1.2.2; 35 found; start..end, strand, type, name):
    151..852     -  CDS            mNeonGreen: mNeonGreen is a basic (constitutively fluorescent) green/yellow fluorescent protein published in 2013, derived from Branchiostoma lanceolatum. It is reported to be a very rapidly-maturing monomer with moderate acid sensitivity.
    865..898     -  protein_bind   lox2272: Cre-mediated recombination occurs in the 8-bp core sequence (GGATACTT). lox2272 sites are compatible with each other, but incompatible with loxP or loxN sites (Lee and Saito, 1988). Cre recombinase
    899..948     -  intron         β-globin intron (fragment): internally truncated intron from human β-globin
    949..982     -  protein_bind   loxP: Cre-mediated recombination occurs in the 8-bp core sequence (GCATACAT). Cre recombinase
    983..1007    +  misc_feature   MCS (fragment): pBluescript multiple cloning site
   1007..1595    +  misc_feature   WPRE: woodchuck hepatitis virus posttranscriptional regulatory element
   1627..2103    +  polyA_signal   hGH poly(A) signal: human growth hormone polyadenylation signal
   2143..2283    +  repeat_region  AAV2 ITR: inverted terminal repeat of adeno-associated virus serotype 2 inverted
   2288..2339    -  misc_feature   bom (fragment): basis of mobility region from pBR322
   2358..2813    +  rep_origin     f1 ori (sequence partly withheld): f1 bacteriophage origin of replication; arrow indicates direction of (+) strand synthesis
   2814..2863    -  misc_feature   bom (fragment): basis of mobility region from pBR322
   2965..3000    -  CDS            rop (fragment): Rop protein, which maintains plasmids at low copy number; rop
   3095..3199    +  promoter       AmpR promoter: bla
   3200..4060    +  CDS            AmpR: β-lactamase; bla; confers resistance to ampicillin, carbenicillin, and related antibiotics
   4231..4819    +  rep_origin     ori: high-copy-number ColE1/pMB1/pBR322/pUC origin of replication
   4892..4919    +  repeat_region  AAV2 ITR (fragment): inverted terminal repeat of adeno-associated virus serotype 2 inverted
   4948..4975    +  repeat_region  AAV2 ITR (fragment): inverted terminal repeat of adeno-associated virus serotype 2 inverted
   5020..5141    +  polyA_signal   SV40 poly(A) signal: SV40 polyadenylation signal
   5174..5284    -  CDS            VP48: 3 tandem repeats of the minimal activation domain of herpes simplex virus VP16 (Cheng et al., 2013)
   5214..5911    -  CDS            rtTA3 (fragment): reverse tetracycline transactivator 3 activates expression from Tet-responsive promoters in the presence of doxycycline
   5915..5944    +  misc_feature   MCS (fragment): pBluescript multiple cloning site
   5945..6324    -  promoter       hSyn promoter (fragment): human synapsin I promoter; confers neuron-specific expression (Kügler et al., 2003)
   6366..6386    +  promoter       tight TRE promoter (fragment): Tet-responsive promoter PTight, consisting of seven tet operator sequences followed by the minimal CMV promoter
   6403..6423    +  promoter       tight TRE promoter (fragment): Tet-responsive promoter PTight, consisting of seven tet operator sequences followed by the minimal CMV promoter
   6440..6460    +  promoter       tight TRE promoter (fragment): Tet-responsive promoter PTight, consisting of seven tet operator sequences followed by the minimal CMV promoter
   6477..6497    +  promoter       tight TRE promoter (fragment): Tet-responsive promoter PTight, consisting of seven tet operator sequences followed by the minimal CMV promoter
   6514..6534    +  promoter       tight TRE promoter (fragment): Tet-responsive promoter PTight, consisting of seven tet operator sequences followed by the minimal CMV promoter
   6551..6571    +  promoter       tight TRE promoter (fragment): Tet-responsive promoter PTight, consisting of seven tet operator sequences followed by the minimal CMV promoter
   6588..6608    +  promoter       tight TRE promoter (fragment): Tet-responsive promoter PTight, consisting of seven tet operator sequences followed by the minimal CMV promoter
   6625..6645    +  promoter       tight TRE promoter (fragment): Tet-responsive promoter PTight, consisting of seven tet operator sequences followed by the minimal CMV promoter
   6653..6698    +  promoter       TRE3GV promoter (fragment): 3rd-generation Tet-responsive promoter that can be activated by binding of Tet-On® 3G, optimized for retroviral and lentiviral vectors
   6765..6782    +  misc_feature   MCS (fragment): pUC18/19 multiple cloning site
   6789..6822    +  protein_bind   lox2272: Cre-mediated recombination occurs in the 8-bp core sequence (GGATACTT). lox2272 sites are compatible with each other, but incompatible with loxP or loxN sites (Lee and Saito, 1988). Cre recombinase
   6823..6872    -  intron         β-globin intron (fragment): internally truncated intron from human β-globin
   6873..2       +  protein_bind   loxP (across the origin): Cre-mediated recombination occurs in the 8-bp core sequence (GCATACAT). Cre recombinase
>Addgene plasmid #242796 | pAAV-BD-hSynTet-TRE-DIO-mNeonGreen-T7 | addgene full sequence | sequence record 486965 | Addgene NGS Result
ATGGCGCGCCTCACTTGTCCAAGGAATTCTTACTTTGATTATCGATAAGCTTGACCTGGGTGAGACGTAA
TGAATGCTGAACGCACCAGTCCTACTGAAGAATTCTTAGCCCATCTGTTGACCGCCGGTCATGCTTGCCA
TACTGCCGCCCAGCTCGTCCATGCCCATCACATCGGTAAAGGCCTTTTGCCACTCCTTGAAGTTGAGCTC
GGTCTTGGAGTGCTTGAGCTCCGTCTTACGGAACACGTACATCGGCTGGTTCTTCAGATAGTTAGCCGCC
ATTGGCTTGGCAAAGGTGTAGGTGGTCCGCGCAGTGCTCCGGTAGCGCTTGCCATTTCCAGTGGTGTAAC
TCCACTTAAAGGTACTGATGATGGTTTTGTCGTTGGGGTAAGTCTTCTTCGACCTGCACCAGTCCGCAGC
GGTCAGCGAGTTGGTCATCACAGGACCGTCAGCAGGGAAACCAGTCCCCTTCACCTGGGCCTCTCCTTTG
ATGTGGCTTCCCTCGTAGGTGTAGCGGTAGTTAACAGTAAGGGAGGCACCATCTTCAAACTGCATTGTGC
GATGGACTTGGTATCCGGAGCCATCTACCATGGCGGCCTGGAAAGGCGACATCCCGTCAGGGTAGGGCAG
GTACTGATGGAAGCCATACCCGATATGAGGGACCAGAATCCAGGGGGAGAACTGGAGGTCACCCTTGGTG
GACTTCAGGTTTAACTCCTCATAACCATCATTTGGATTGCCGGTGCCCTGACCCACCATGTCAAAGTCCA
CACCGTTGATGGAGCCAAAGATGTGTAACTCATGTGTCGCTGGGAGAGAGGCCATGTTATCCTCCTCGCC
CTTGCTCACCATGGTGGCGCTAGCATAACTTCGTATAAAGTATCCTATACGAAGTTATTTGCCTTAACCC
AGAAATTATCACTGTTATTCTTTAGAATGGTGCAAAGAATAACTTCGTATAATGTATGCTATACGAAGTT
ATGAATTCGATATCAAGCTTATCGATAATCAACCTCTGGATTACAAAATTTGTGAAAGATTGACTGGTAT
TCTTAACTATGTTGCTCCTTTTACGCTATGTGGATACGCTGCTTTAATGCCTTTGTATCATGCTATTGCT
TCCCGTATGGCTTTCATTTTCTCCTCCTTGTATAAATCCTGGTTGCTGTCTCTTTATGAGGAGTTGTGGC
CCGTTGTCAGGCAACGTGGCGTGGTGTGCACTGTGTTTGCTGACGCAACCCCCACTGGTTGGGGCATTGC
CACCACCTGTCAGCTCCTTTCCGGGACTTTCGCTTTCCCCCTCCCTATTGCCACGGCGGAACTCATCGCC
GCCTGCCTTGCCCGCTGCTGGACAGGGGCTCGGCTGTTGGGCACTGACAATTCCGTGGTGTTGTCGGGGA
AATCATCGTCCTTTCCTTGGCTGCTCGCCTATGTTGCCACCTGGATTCTGCGCGGGACGTCCTTCTGCTA
CGTCCCTTCGGCCCTCAATCCAGCGGACCTTCCTTCCCGCGGCCTGCTGCCGGCTCTGCGGCCTCTTCCG
CGTCTTCGCCTTCGCCCTCAGACGAGTCGGATCTCCCTTTGGGCCGCCTCCCCGCATCGATACCGAGCGC
TGCTCGAGAGATCTACGGGTGGCATCCCTGTGACCCCTCCCCAGTGCCTCTCCTGGCCCTGGAAGTTGCC
ACTCCAGTGCCCACCAGCCTTGTCCTAATAAAATTAAGTTGCATCATTTTGTCTGACTAGGTGTCCTTCT
ATAATATTATGGGGTGGAGGGGGGTGGTATGGAGCAAGGGGCAAGTTGGGAAGACAACCTGTAGGGCCTG
CGGGGTCTATTGGGAACCAAGCTGGAGTGCAGTGGCACAATCTTGGCTCACTGCAATCTCCGCCTCCTGG
GTTCAAGCGATTCTCCTGCCTCAGCCTCCCGAGTTGTTGGGATTCCAGGCATGCATGACCAGGCTCAGCT
AATTTTTGTTTTTTTGGTAGAGACGGGGTTTCACCATATTGGCCAGGCTGGTCTCCAACTCCTAATCTCA
GGTGATCTACCCACCTTGGCCTCCCAAATTGCTGGGATTACAGGCGTGAACCACTGCTCCCTTCCCTGTC
CTTCTGATTTTGTAGGTAACCACGTGCGGACCGAGCGGCCGCAGGAACCCCTAGTGATGGAGTTGGCCAC
TCCCTCTCTGCGCGCTCGCTCGCTCACTGAGGCCGGGCGACCAAAGGTCGCCCGACGCCCGGGCTTTGCC
CGGGCGGCCTCAGTGAGCGAGCGAGCGCGCAGCTGCCTGCAGGGGCGCCTGATGCGGTATTTTCTCCTTA
CGCATCTGTGCGGTATTTCACACCGCATA
[95 nt withheld, positions 2340-2434]
T
[46 nt withheld, positions 2436-2481]
C
[141 nt withheld, positions 2483-2623]
CCTTTGACGTTGGAGTCCACGTTCTTT
[37 nt withheld, positions 2651-2687]
ACTCTATCTCGGGCTATTCTTTTGATTTATAAGGGATTTTGCCGATTTCGGTCTATTGGTTAAAAAATGA
GCTGATTTAACAAAAATTTAACGCGAATTTTAACAAAATATTAACGTTTACAATTTTATGGTGCACTCTC
AGTACAATCTGCTCTGATGCCGCATAGTTAAGCCAGCCCCGACACCCGCCAACACCCGCTGACGCGCCCT
GACGGGCTTGTCTGCTCCCGGCATCCGCTTACAGACAAGCTGTGACCGTCTCCGGGAGCTGCATGTGTCA
GAGGTTTTCACCGTCATCACCGAAACGCGCGAGACGAAAGGGCCTCGTGATACGCCTATTTTTATAGGTT
AATGTCATGATAATAATGGTTTCTTAGACGTCAGGTGGCACTTTTCGGGGAAATGTGCGCGGAACCCCTA
TTTGTTTATTTTTCTAAATACATTCAAATATGTATCCGCTCATGAGACAATAACCCTGATAAATGCTTCA
ATAATATTGAAAAAGGAAGAGTATGAGTATTCAACATTTCCGTGTCGCCCTTATTCCCTTTTTTGCGGCA
TTTTGCCTTCCTGTTTTTGCTCACCCAGAAACGCTGGTGAAAGTAAAAGATGCTGAAGATCAGTTGGGTG
CACGAGTGGGTTACATCGAACTGGATCTCAACAGCGGTAAGATCCTTGAGAGTTTTCGCCCCGAAGAACG
TTTTCCAATGATGAGCACTTTTAAAGTTCTGCTATGTGGCGCGGTATTATCCCGTATTGACGCCGGGCAA
GAGCAACTCGGTCGCCGCATACACTATTCTCAGAATGACTTGGTTGAGTACTCACCAGTCACAGAAAAGC
ATCTTACGGATGGCATGACAGTAAGAGAATTATGCAGTGCTGCCATAACCATGAGTGATAACACTGCGGC
CAACTTACTTCTGACAACGATCGGAGGACCGAAGGAGCTAACCGCTTTTTTGCACAACATGGGGGATCAT
GTAACTCGCCTTGATCGTTGGGAACCGGAGCTGAATGAAGCCATACCAAACGACGAGCGTGACACCACGA
TGCCTGTAGCAATGGCAACAACGTTGCGCAAACTATTAACTGGCGAACTACTTACTCTAGCTTCCCGGCA
ACAATTAATAGACTGGATGGAGGCGGATAAAGTTGCAGGACCACTTCTGCGCTCGGCCCTTCCGGCTGGC
TGGTTTATTGCTGATAAATCTGGAGCCGGTGAGCGTGGGTCTCGCGGTATCATTGCAGCACTGGGGCCAG
ATGGTAAGCCCTCCCGTATCGTAGTTATCTACACGACGGGGAGTCAGGCAACTATGGATGAACGAAATAG
ACAGATCGCTGAGATAGGTGCCTCACTGATTAAGCATTGGTAACTGTCAGACCAAGTTTACTCATATATA
CTTTAGATTGATTTAAAACTTCATTTTTAATTTAAAAGGATCTAGGTGAAGATCCTTTTTGATAATCTCA
TGACCAAAATCCCTTAACGTGAGTTTTCGTTCCACTGAGCGTCAGACCCCGTAGAAAAGATCAAAGGATC
TTCTTGAGATCCTTTTTTTCTGCGCGTAATCTGCTGCTTGCAAACAAAAAAACCACCGCTACCAGCGGTG
GTTTGTTTGCCGGATCAAGAGCTACCAACTCTTTTTCCGAAGGTAACTGGCTTCAGCAGAGCGCAGATAC
CAAATACTGTTCTTCTAGTGTAGCCGTAGTTAGGCCACCACTTCAAGAACTCTGTAGCACCGCCTACATA
CCTCGCTCTGCTAATCCTGTTACCAGTGGCTGCTGCCAGTGGCGATAAGTCGTGTCTTACCGGGTTGGAC
TCAAGACGATAGTTACCGGATAAGGCGCAGCGGTCGGGCTGAACGGGGGGTTCGTGCACACAGCCCAGCT
TGGAGCGAACGACCTACACCGAACTGAGATACCTACAGCGTGAGCTATGAGAAAGCGCCACGCTTCCCGA
AGGGAGAAAGGCGGACAGGTATCCGGTAAGCGGCAGGGTCGGAACAGGAGAGCGCACGAGGGAGCTTCCA
GGGGGAAACGCCTGGTATCTTTATAGTCCTGTCGGGTTTCGCCACCTCTGACTTGAGCGTCGATTTTTGT
GATGCTCGTCAGGGGGGCGGAGCCTATGGAAAAACGCCAGCAACGCGGCCTTTTTACGGTTCCTGGCCTT
TTGCTGGCCTTTTGCTCACATGTCCTGCAGGCAGCTGCGCGCTCGCTCGCTCACTGAGGCCGCCCGGGCG
TCGGGCGACCTTTGGTCGCCCGGCCTCAGTGAGCGAGCGAGCGCGCAGAGAGGGAGTGGCCAACTCCATC
ACTAGGGGTTCCTGCGGCCGCAAACTTGTTTATTGCAGCTTATAATGGTTACAAATAAAGCAATAGCATC
ACAAATTTCACAAATAAAGCATTTTTTTCACTGCATTCTAGTTGTGGTTTGTCCAAACTCATCAATGTAT
CTTATCATGTCTGAGATCCTTACTTAGTTACCCGGGGAGCATGTCAAGGTCAAAATCGTCAAGAGCGTCA
GCAGGCAGCATATCAAGGTCAAAGTCGTCAAGGGCATCGGCTGGGAGCATGTCTAAGTCAAAATCGTCAA
GGGCGTCGGCCGGCCCGCCGCTTTCGCACTTTAGCTGTTTCTCCAGGCCACATATGATTAGTTCCAGGCC
GAAAAGGAAGGCAGGTTCGGCTCCCTGATGGTCGAACAGCTCAATTGCTTGTCTCAGAAGTGGGGGCATA
GAATCGGTGGTAGGTGTCTCTCTTTCCTCTTTTGCTACTTGATGCTCCTGATCCTCCAATACGCAGCCCA
GTGTAAAGTGGCCCACGGCGGACAGAGCGTACAGTGCGTTCTCCAGGGAGAAGCCTTGCTGACACAGGAA
CGCGAGCTGATTTTCCAGGGTTTCGTACTGTTTCTCTGTTGGGCGGGTGCCGAGATGCACTTTAGCCCCG
TCGCGATGTGAGAGGAGAGCACAGCGGAATGACTTGGCGTTGTTCCGCAGAAAGTCTTGCCATGACTCGC
CTTCCAGGGGGCAGAAGTGGGTATGATGCCTGTCCAGCATCTCGATTGCCAGGGCATCGAGCAGGGCCCG
CTTGTTCTTCACGTGCCAGTACAGGGTAGGCTGCTCAACTCCCAGCTTTTGAGCGAGTTTCCTTGTCGTC
AGGCCTTCGATACCGACTTCATTGAGTAATTCCAGAGCAGAGTTTATGACTTTGCTCTTGTCCAGTCTAG
ACATGGTGAATTCGATATCAAGCTTATCGATACCGTCCGCCGCAGCGCAGATGGTCGCGCCCGTGCCCCC
CTATCTCGCGCCTCGCGTGGTGCGGTCCGGCTGGGCCGGCGGCGGCGCGGACGCGACCAAGGTGGCCGGG
AAGGGGAGTTTGCGGGGGACCGGCGAGTGACGTCAGCGCGCCTTCAGTGCTGAGGCGGCGGTGGCGCGCG
CCGCCAGGCGGGGGCGAAGGCACTGTCCGCGGTGCTGAAGCTGGCAGTGCGCACGCGCCTCGCCGCATCC
TGTTTCCCCTCCCCCTCTCTGATAGGGGATGCGCAATTTGGGGAATGGGGGTTGGGTGCTTGTCCAGTGG
GTCGGGGTCGGTCGTCAGGTAGGCACCCCCACCCCGCCTCATCCTGGTCCTAAAACCCACTTGCACTCAT
ACGCAGGGCCCTCTGCAGTATCAAGTGCCACCTGACGTCTCCCTATCAGTGATAGAGAAGTCGACACGTC
TCGAGCTCCCTATCAGTGATAGAGAAGGTACGTCTAGAACGTCTCCCTATCAGTGATAGAGAAGTCGACA
CGTCTCGAGCTCCCTATCAGTGATAGAGAAGGTACGTCTAGAACGTCTCCCTATCAGTGATAGAGAAGTC
GACACGTCTCGAGCTCCCTATCAGTGATAGAGAAGGTACGTCTAGAACGTCTCCCTATCAGTGATAGAGA
AGTCGACACGTCTCGAGCTCCCTATCAGTGATAGAGAAGCTACCCCCTATATAAGCAGAGCTCGTTTAGT
GAACCGTCAGATCGCCTGGAGACGCCATCCACGCTGTTTTGACCTCCATAGAAGACACCGGGACCGATCC
AGCCTGGATCCGGTACCGGATCCTCTAGAGTCGACTCCGGAATAACTTCGTATAGGATACTTTATACGAA
GTTATGCAGAATGGTAGCTGGATTGTAGCTGCTATTAGCAATATGAAACCTCTTAATAACTTCGTATAGC
ATACATTATACGAAGTT
